Addgene plasmid #57928: mKOet-LaminB1-10
Purpose: Localization: Nuclear Envelope, Excitation: 548, Emission: 561
Depositing lab: Michael Davidson. Depositing organization: Florida State University, Tallahassee.
Backbone
  Vector backbone: mKOet
  Backbone size w/o insert (bp): 4750
  Vector type: Mammalian Expression
  Selectable markers: Neomycin (select with G418)
Growth in bacteria
  Bacterial resistance: Kanamycin, 50 μg/mL
  Growth temperature: 37°C
  Growth strain: DH5alpha
  Copy number: High Copy
Gene/Insert
  Gene/Insert name: LaminB1 (alt name: NM_005573.2)
  Species: H. sapiens (human)
  Entrez Gene: LMNB1 (a.k.a. ADLD, LMN, LMN2, LMNB, MCPH26)
  Promoter: CMV
  Tag / fusion protein: mKOet
  Cloning method: Unknown
  Sequencing primers: 5′ CMV-F; 3′ SV40pA-R
Terms and licenses: Academic/Nonprofit Terms; Industry Terms: Not Available to Industry
Depositor comments: . Excitation = 548; Emission = 561
How to cite: mKOet-LaminB1-10 was a gift from Michael Davidson (Addgene plasmid # 57928 ; http://n2t.net/addgene:57928 ; RRID:Addgene_57928)
