[The description below was written by a language model from this plasmid's Addgene catalogue record.]
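Description:
mKOet-LaminB1-10 is a mammalian expression plasmid that produces human lamin B1 (LMNB1) fused to the orange fluorescent protein mKOet, a monomeric Kusabira Orange-type reporter with recorded excitation and emission maxima of 548 nm and 561 nm. It is built on an mKOet fluorescent-protein backbone of about 4.75 kb without the insert. The plasmid is maintained at high copy in E. coli under kanamycin selection, and it carries a neomycin resistance marker so that transfected mammalian cells can be selected with G418 to derive stable lines.

Expression of the fusion is driven by the CMV promoter, a strong constitutive promoter in most mammalian cell types. The listed sequencing primers (a CMV forward primer and an SV40 polyA reverse primer) indicate that the cassette is terminated by an SV40 polyadenylation signal. The construct name suggests that mKOet sits at the N-terminus of lamin B1, with the "10" possibly denoting a linker length, but the record does not explicitly state the orientation of the tag, the linker or the cloning method. No feature table is provided, so details such as the origin of replication cannot be confirmed from the record.

Lamin B1 is an intermediate filament protein of the nuclear lamina, which lines the inner face of the nuclear membrane, so the fusion serves as a localization marker for the nuclear envelope. It is typically used in live- or fixed-cell fluorescence imaging to outline the nucleus, to follow nuclear envelope breakdown and reassembly during mitosis, or to provide an orange channel alongside other fluorescent fusions in multicolour experiments.
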