>Addgene plasmid #57928 | mKOet-LaminB1-10 | depositor partial sequence | sequence record 89076 | insert sequence
ACGTCAGATCCGCTAGCGCTACCGGTCGCCACCATGGTGAGCAAGGGCGAGGAGAATAACATGGCCGTGA
TTAAACCAGAGATGAAGATGAGGTACTACATGGACGGCTCCGTCAATGGGCATGAGTTCACAATTGAAGG
TGAAGGCACAGGCAGACCTTACGAGGGACATCAAGAGATGACACTACGCGTCACAATGGCCAAGGGCGGG
CCAATGCCTTTCGCGTTTGACTTAGTGTCACACGTGTTCTGTTACGGCCACAGACCTTTTACTAAATATC
CAGAAGAGATACCAGACTATTTCAAACAAGCATTTCCTGAAGGCCTGTCATGGGAAAGGTCGTTGGAGTT
CGAAGATGGTGGGTCCGCTTCAGTCAGTGCGCATATAAGCCTTAGAGGAAACACCTTCTACCACAAATCC
AAATTTACTGGGGTTAACTTTCCTGCCGATGGTCCTATCATGCAAAACCAAAGTGTTGATTGGGAGCCAT
CAACCGAGAAAATTACTGCCAGCGACGGAGTTCTGAAGGGTGATGTTACGATGTACCTAAAACTTGAAGG
AGGCGGCAATCACAAATGCCAATTCAAGACTACTTACAAGGCGGCAAAAAAGATTCTTAAAATGCCAGGA
AGCCATTACATCAGCCATCGCCTCGTCAGGAAAACCGAAGGCAACATTACTGAGCTGGTAGAAGATGCAG
TAGCTCATTCCGGCGGCATGGACGAGCTGTACAAGTCCGGACTCAGATCTCGAGCTCAAGCTTCGATGGC
GACTGCGACCCCCGTGCCGCCGCGGATGGGCAGCCGCGCTGGCGGCCCCACCACGCCGCTGAGCCCCACG
CGCCTGTCGCGGCTCCAGGAGAAGGAGGAGCTGCGCGAGCTCAATGACCGGCTGGCGGTGTACATCGACA
AGGTGCGCAGCCTGGAGACGGAGAACAGCGCGCTGCAGCTGCAGGTGACGGAGCGCGAGGAGGTGCGCGG
CCGTGAGCTCACCGGCCTCAAGGCGCTCTACGAGACCGAGCTGGCCGACGCGCGACGCGCGCTCGACGAC
ACGGCCCGCGAGCGCGCCAAGCTGCAGATCGAGCTGGGCAAGTGCAAGGCGGAACACGACCAGCTGCTCC
TCAACTATGCTAAGAAGGAATCTGATCTTAATGGCGCCCAGATCAAGCTTCGAGAATATGAAGCAGCACT
CAATTCGAAAGATGCAGCTCTTGCTACTGCACTTGGTGACAAAAAAAGTTTAGAGGGAGATTTGGAGGAT
CTGAAGGATCAGATTGCCCAGTTGGAAGCCTCCTTAGCTGCAGCCAAAAAACAGTTAGCAGATGAAACTT
TACTTAAAGTAGATTTGGAGAATCGTTGTCAGAGCCTTACTGAGGACTTGGAGTTTCGCAAAAGCATGTA
TGAAGAGGAGATTAACGAGACCAGAAGGAAGCATGAAACGCGCTTGGTAGAGGTGGATTCTGGGCGTCAA
ATTGAGTATGAGTACAAGCTGGCGCAAGCCCTTCATGAGATGAGAGAGCAACATGATGCCCAAGTGAGGC
TGTATAAGGAGGAGCTGGAGCAGACTTACCATGCCAAACTTGAGAATGCCAGACTGTCATCAGAGATGAA
TACTTCTACTGTCAACAGTGCCAGGGAAGAACTGATGGAAAGCCGCATGAGAATTGAGAGCCTTTCATCC
CAGCTTTCTAATCTACAGAAAGAGTCTAGAGCATGTTTGGAAAGGATTCAAGAATTAGAGGACTTGCTTG
CTAAAGAAAAAGACAACTCTCGTCGCATGCTGACAGACAAAGAGAGAGAGATGGCGGAAATAAGGGATCA
AATGCAGCAACAGCTGAATGACTATGAACAGCTTCTTGATGTAAAGTTAGCCCTGGACATGGAAATCAGT
GCTTACAGGAAACTCTTAGAAGGCGAAGAAGAGAGGTTGAAGCTGTCTCCAAGCCCTTCTTCCCGTGTGA
CAGTATCCCGAGCATCCTCAAGTCGTAGTGTACGTACAACTAGAGGAAAGCGGAAGAGGGTTGATGTGGA
AGAATCAGAGGCGAGTAGTAGTGTTAGCATCTCTCATTCCGCCTCAGCCACTGGAAATGTTTGCATCGAA
GAAATTGATGTTGATGGGAAATTTATCCGCTTGAAGAACACTTCTGAACAGGATCAACCAATGGGAGGCT
GGGAGATGATCAGAAAAATTGGAGACACATCAGTCAGTTATAAATATACCTCAAGATATGTGCTGAAGGC
AGGCCAGACTGTTACAATTTGGGCTGCAAACGCTGGTGTCACAGCCAGCCCCCCAACTGACCTCATCTGG
AAGAACCAGAACTCGTGGGGCACTGGCGAAGATGTGAAGGTTATATTGAAAAATTCTCAGGGAGAGGAGG
TTGCTCAAAGAAGTACAGTCTTTAAAACAACCATACCTGAAGAAGAGGAGGAGGAGGAAGAAGCAGCTGG
AGTGGTTGTTGAGGAAGAACTTTTCCACCAGCAGGGAACCCCAAGAGCATCCAATAGAAGCTGTGCAATT
ATGTAGGGATCCACCGGATCTAGATAACT
